>Addgene plasmid #43369 | II-GCCG | depositor partial sequence | sequence record 58634 | II-GCCG sequence 426 bps
CGTCTCGCTTAACCCCAGAGCAGGTCGTGGCAATCGCGAGCAATAACGGCGGAAAACAGGCTTTGGAAAC
GGTGCAGAGGCTCCTTCCAGTGCTGTGCCAAGCGCACGGACTCACCCCAGAGCAGGTCGTGGCGATCGCA
AGCCACGACGGAGGAAAGCAAGCCTTGGAAACAGTACAGAGGCTGTTGCCTGTGCTGTGCCAAGCGCACG
GCCTCACCCCAGAGCAGGTCGTGGCGATCGCAAGCCACGACGGAGGAAAGCAAGCCTTGGAAACAGTACA
GAGGCTGTTGCCTGTGCTGTGCCAAGCGCACGGATTAACCCCAGAGCAGGTCGTGGCAATCGCGAGCAAT
AACGGCGGAAAACAGGCTTTGGAAACGGTGCAGAGGCTCCTTCCAGTGCTGTGCCAAGCGCACGGGCTCA
GAGACG
