>Addgene plasmid #43369 | II-GCCG | addgene partial sequence | sequence record 61895 | M13-F20 5'-TGTAAAACGACGGCCAGT-3'
CTATAGGGCGAATTGGGCCCTCTAGATGCATGCTCGAGCGGCCGCCAGTGTGATGGATATCTGCAGAATT
CGCCCTTAGTATCTTTCCTGTGCCCACGTCTCTGAGCCCGTGCGCTTGGCACAGCACTGGAAGGAGCCTC
TGCACCGTTTCCAAAGCCTGTTTTCCGCCGTTATTGCTCGCGATTGCCACGACCTGCTCTGGGGTTAATC
CGTGCGCTTGGCACAGCACAGGCAACAGCCTCTGTACTGTTTCCAAGGCTTGCTTTCCTCCGTCGTGGCT
TGCGATCGCCACGACCTGCTCTGGGGTGAGGCCGTGCGCTTGGCACAGCACAGGCAACAGCCTCTGTACT
GTTTCCAAGGCTTGCTTTCCTCCGTCGTGGCTTGCGATCGCCACGACCTGCTCTGGGGTGAGTCCGTGCG
CTTGGCACAGCACTGGAAGGAGCCTCTGCACCGTTTCCAAAGCCTGTTTTCCGCCGTTATTGCTCGCGAT
TGCCACGACCTGCTCTGGGGTTAAGCGAGACGCGCTAGGACGGCATCTATATAAGGGCGAATTCCAGCAC
ACTGGCGGCCGTTACTAGTGGATCCGAGCTCGGTACCAAGCTTGGCGTAATCATGGTCATAGCTGTTTCC
TGTGTGAAATTGTTATCCGCTCACAATTCCACACAACATACGAGCCGGAAGCATAAAGTGTAAAGCCTGG
GGTGCCTAATGAGTGAGCTAACTCACATTAATTGCGTTGCGCTCACTGCCCGCTTTCCAGTCGGGAAACC
TGTCGTGCCAGCTGCATTAATGAATCGGCCAACGCGCGGGGAGAGGCGGTTTGCGTATTGGGCGCTCTTC
CGCTTCCTCGCTCACTGACTCGCTGCGCTCGGTCGTTCGGCTGCGGCGAGCGGTATCAGCTCACTCAAAG
GCGGTAATACGGTTATCCACAGAATCAGGGGATAACGCAGGAAAGAACATGTGAGCAAAAGGCCAGCAAA
AGGCCAGGAACCGTAAAAAGGCCGCGTTGCTGGCGTTT
