[The description below was written by a language model from this plasmid's Addgene catalogue record.]
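Description:
II-GCCG is a bacterial cloning plasmid built on the commercial pCRII-TOPO backbone (about 4 kb without insert), carrying a 426 bp synthetic insert introduced by TOPO cloning. It is a high-copy plasmid propagated in E. coli, and the backbone provides dual selection with ampicillin and kanamycin resistance. The record lists T7 and M13-reverse as the sequencing primers, so these primer sites lie on either side of the cloning site, as is usual for TOPO vectors. No feature table is supplied, so the origin of replication and other backbone elements are not itemised here. It is catalogued only as a cloning vector, and no promoter intended to drive insert expression in eukaryotic cells is recorded.

The insert is described only by its name and as synthetic, with no further annotation of its content. The plasmid was deposited with a study describing a TALEN genome-editing system for generating human stem cell-based disease models. In that context, the name and the insert size suggest a pre-assembled block of four TALE repeat modules that recognise the bases G, C, C and G, with "II" probably marking the block's position in a larger repeat array. This reading is an inference, since a TALE repeat is roughly 100 bp and four of them would fit the insert length, but the record does not say so explicitly. On that interpretation, the plasmid would be one member of a library of multimer building blocks that are excised or amplified and joined in order to build custom TALE DNA-binding domains. Those domains would then be moved into a separate nuclease expression vector. The plasmid itself would act as a storage and source clone and not as a functional genome-editing construct.
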