Addgene plasmid #43369: II-GCCG
Depositing lab: Chad Cowan & Kiran Musunuru. Depositing organization: Harvard University. Publication: A TALEN Genome-Editing System for Generating Human Stem Cell-Based Disease Models. Ding Q, Lee YK, Schaefer EA, Peters DT, Veres A, Kim K, Kuperwasser N, Motola DL, Meissner TB, Hendriks WT, Trevisan M, Gupta RM, Moisan A, Banks E, Friesen M, Schinzel RT, Xia F, Tang A, Xia Y, Figueroa E, Wann A, Ahfeldt T, Daheron L, Zhang F, Rubin LL, Peng LF, Chung RT, Musunuru K, Cowan CA. Cell Stem Cell. 2012 Dec 12. pii: S1934-5909(12)00645-5. doi: 10.1016/j.stem.2012.11.011. PubMed 23246482.
Backbone
  Vector backbone: pCRII-TOPO
  Backbone manufacturer: Invitrogen
  Backbone size w/o insert (bp): 3973
  Vector type: Bacterial Cloning
Growth in bacteria
  Bacterial resistance: Ampicillin and Kanamycin, 100 & 50 μg/mL
  Growth temperature: 37°C
  Growth strain: Top10
  Copy number: High Copy
Gene/Insert
  Gene/Insert name: II-GCCG
  Species: Synthetic
  Insert size (bp): 426
  Cloning method: TOPO Cloning
  Sequencing primers: 5′ T7; 3′ M13-rev
Terms and licenses: Academic/Nonprofit Terms; Industry Terms: Not Available to Industry
How to cite: II-GCCG was a gift from Chad Cowan & Kiran Musunuru (Addgene plasmid # 43369 ; http://n2t.net/addgene:43369 ; RRID:Addgene_43369)
